Addgene plasmid #202553: pLV-hUV6-sgRNA-dCas9-KRAB-TagBFP2 (identifier AAAA-0244)
Purpose: Nontargeting control vector with TagBFP2
Depositing lab: Frederic Meunier. Depositing organization: University of Queensland. Publication: Presynaptic targeting of botulinum neurotoxin type A requires a tripartite PSG-Syt1-SV2 plasma membrane nanocluster for synaptic vesicle entry. Joensuu M, Syed P, Saber SH, Lanoue V, Wallis TP, Rae J, Blum A, Gormal RS, Small C, Sanders S, Jiang A, Mahrhold S, Krez N, Cousin MA, Cooper-White R, Cooper-White JJ, Collins BM, Parton RG, Balistreri G, Rummel A, Meunier FA. EMBO J. 2023 Jul 3;42(13):e112095. doi: 10.15252/embj.2022112095. Epub 2023 May 25. PubMed 37226896.
Backbone
  Vector backbone: pLV hU6-sgRNA hUbC-dCas9-KRAB-T2a-Puro
  Backbone manufacturer: Charles Gersbach
  Backbone size w/o insert (bp): 14900
  Total vector size (bp): 15002
  Modifications to backbone: Puromycin-resistance gene in the pLV hU6-sgRNA hUbC-dCas9-KRAB-T2a-Puro construct (dCAS9-KRAB; a gift from Charles Gersbach, Addgene plasmid #71236;http://n2t.net/addgene:71236; RRID: Addgene_71236), was replaced by the TagBFP2 (tag blue fluorescent protein 2) marker, which was PCR-amplified from the ACE2 g1 + Cas9 plasmid (a gift from Jason Sheltzer, Addgene plasmid #153011; http://n2t.net/addgene:153011; RRID:Addgene_153011).
  Vector type: Lentiviral, CRISPR
Growth in bacteria
  Bacterial resistance: Ampicillin, 100 μg/mL
  Growth temperature: 37°C
  Growth strain: NEB Stable
  Copy number: High Copy
Gene/Insert
  Gene/Insert name: Humanized dCas9-KRAB-TagBFP2 (tag blue fluorescent protein 2)
  Species: S. Pyogenes (dCas9), H. sapiens (KRAB), Entacmaea quadricolor (TagBFP2)
  Insert size (bp): 6216
  Mutation: Puromycin-resistance gene in the pLV hU6-sgRNA hUbC-dCas9-KRAB-T2a-Puro construct (dCAS9-KRAB; a gift from Charles Gersbach, Addgene plasmid #71236;http://n2t.net/addgene:71236; RRID: Addgene_71236), was replaced by the TagBFP2 (tag blue fluorescent protein 2) marker, which was PCR-amplified from the ACE2 g1 + Cas9 plasmid (a gift from Jason Sheltzer, Addgene plasmid #153011; http://n2t.net/addgene:153011; RRID:Addgene_153011).
  Entrez Gene: TRIM28 (a.k.a. KAP1, PPP1R157, RNF96, TF1B, TIF1B, TIF1beta)
  Tag / fusion protein: 3xFlag (N-terminus of Cas9-KRAB), T2A-TagBFP2
Resource information
  A portion of this plasmid was derived from a plasmid made by: Dr Konstantin Kogan from DNA Dream Lab (DDL) facility (HiLIFE, Institute of Biotechnology, Helsinki, Finland).
Terms and licenses: Academic/Nonprofit Terms; Industry Terms: Not Available to Industry
How to cite: pLV-hUV6-sgRNA-dCas9-KRAB-TagBFP2 (identifier AAAA-0244) was a gift from Frederic Meunier (Addgene plasmid # 202553 ; http://n2t.net/addgene:202553 ; RRID:Addgene_202553)
