[The description below was written by a language model from this plasmid's Addgene catalogue record and pLannotate feature annotations shown in this document.]
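Description:
pLV-hUV6-sgRNA-dCas9-KRAB-TagBFP2 is a roughly 15 kb all-in-one lentiviral CRISPR interference vector, recorded as a non-targeting control marked with TagBFP2. It derives from the pLV hU6-sgRNA hUbC-dCas9-KRAB-T2a-Puro backbone, in which the puromycin-resistance gene was swapped for the blue fluorescent protein TagBFP2, so transduced cells are identified by fluorescence rather than drug selection. In bacteria it is maintained through a high-copy ColE1/pUC-type origin with ampicillin resistance. An f1 origin and an SV40/EM7-driven bleomycin/Zeocin resistance cassette also sit in the plasmid backbone, outside the viral genome.

The transfer cassette has a CMV enhancer/promoter fused to a truncated HIV-1 5' LTR, which drives genomic RNA production in packaging cells. This is followed by the Ψ packaging signal, RRE and cPPT/CTS, with a WPRE and a truncated downstream LTR plus bGH polyadenylation signal at the 3' end. Two expression units lie inside. A human U6 (Pol III) promoter drives an S. pyogenes guide RNA scaffold, annotated in reverse orientation relative to the other unit. The guide spacer itself is not annotated or described beyond the stated non-targeting purpose. The human ubiquitin C promoter drives an N-terminally 3xFLAG-tagged, humanized nuclease-dead Cas9 fused to the KRAB transcriptional repression domain. According to the record, this is linked through a T2A self-cleaving peptide to TagBFP2, so repressor and reporter come from one transcript as separate proteins. The automated annotation labels the Cas9 coding region as the active nuclease, whereas the catalogue describes it as dCas9. Two loxP sites flank the sgRNA and dCas9-KRAB-TagBFP2 units, which would in principle allow Cre-mediated excision after integration. The construct serves as the negative control alongside gene-targeting CRISPRi knockdown vectors.
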