Features (pLannotate 1.2.2; 38 found; start..end, strand, type, name):
      1..1212    +  promoter       UbC promoter: human ubiquitin C promoter
   1223..1241    -  misc_feature   MCS (fragment): pUC18/19 multiple cloning site
   1250..1315    +  CDS            3xFLAG: three tandem FLAG® epitope tags, followed by an enterokinase cleavage site
   1352..5455    +  CDS            Cas9: Cas9 (Csn1) endonuclease from the Streptococcus pyogenes Type II CRISPR/Cas system generates RNA-guided double strand breaks in DNA
   5522..5716    +  CDS            KRAB: Krüppel-associated box (KRAB) transcriptional repression domain from the human zinc finger protein ZNF10 (Margolin et al., 1994)
   5864..6562    +  CDS            TagBFP: TagBFP is a basic (constitutively fluorescent) blue fluorescent protein published in 2008, derived from Entacmaea quadricolor. It is reported to be a very rapidly-maturing monomer with very low acid sensitivity.
   6619..6652    +  protein_bind   loxP: Cre-mediated recombination occurs in the 8-bp core sequence (GCATACAT). Cre recombinase
   6653..6677    +  misc_feature   MCS (fragment): pBluescript multiple cloning site
   6677..7265    +  misc_feature   WPRE: woodchuck hepatitis virus posttranscriptional regulatory element
   7202..7783    +  CDS            nef (fragment): NEF_HV1H2 - Experimental evidence at protein level: Swiss-Prot protein existence level 1. Extracellular Nef protein targets CD4(+) T-lymphocytes for apoptosis by interacting with CXCR4 surface receptors. From Human immunodeficiency virus type 1 group M subtype B (isolate HXB2) (HIV-1).
   7790..7970    +  LTR            5' LTR (truncated): truncated 5' long terminal repeat (LTR) from HIV-1
   8002..8226    +  polyA_signal   bGH poly(A) signal: bovine growth hormone polyadenylation signal
   8230..8251    +  promoter       SV40 promoter (fragment): SV40 enhancer and early promoter
   8272..8700    +  rep_origin     f1 ori (sequence partly withheld): f1 bacteriophage origin of replication; arrow indicates direction of (+) strand synthesis
   8714..9043    +  promoter       SV40 promoter: SV40 enhancer and early promoter
   9091..9138    +  promoter       EM7 promoter: synthetic bacterial promoter&nbsp
   9157..9531    +  CDS            BleoR: antibiotic-binding protein; Sh ble from Streptoalloteichus hindustanus; confers resistance to bleomycin, phleomycin, and Zeocin™
   9541..9666    +  CDS            ble (fragment): BLE_KLEPN - Experimental evidence at protein level: Swiss-Prot protein existence level 1. Binding protein with a strong affinity to the bleomycin family of antibiotics. Binds to CL990; an antimitotic-antibiotic compound. From Klebsiella pneumoniae.
   9661..9782    +  polyA_signal   SV40 poly(A) signal: SV40 polyadenylation signal
   9853..9875    -  protein_bind   lac operator (fragment): The lac repressor binds to the lac operator to inhibit transcription in E. coli. This inhibition can be relieved by adding lactose or isopropyl-β-D-thiogalactopyranoside (IPTG). lac repressor encoded by lacI
   9879..9909    -  promoter       lac promoter: promoter for the E. coli lac operon
   9924..9945    -  protein_bind   CAP binding site: CAP binding activates transcription in the presence of cAMP. E. coli catabolite activator protein
   9958..10050   -  CDS            lacI (fragment): lac repressor; lacI; The lac repressor binds to the lac operator to inhibit transcription in E. coli. This inhibition can be relieved by adding lactose or isopropyl-β-D-thiogalactopyranoside (IPTG).
  10233..10821   -  rep_origin     ori: high-copy-number ColE1/pMB1/pBR322/pUC origin of replication
  10992..11852   -  CDS            AmpR: β-lactamase; bla; confers resistance to ampicillin, carbenicillin, and related antibiotics
  11853..11957   -  promoter       AmpR promoter: bla
  12016..12068   -  misc_feature   bom (fragment): basis of mobility region from pBR322
  12223..12602   +  enhancer       CMV enhancer: human cytomegalovirus immediate early enhancer
  12603..12802   +  promoter       CMV promoter: human cytomegalovirus (CMV) immediate early promoter
  12820..13000   +  LTR            5' LTR (truncated): truncated 5' long terminal repeat (LTR) from HIV-1
  13047..13172   +  misc_feature   HIV-1 Ψ: packaging signal of human immunodeficiency virus type 1
  13156..13519   +  CDS            HIV-1 gag (fragment): gag protein from human immunodeficiency virus 1; gag
  13665..13898   +  misc_feature   RRE: The Rev response element (RRE) of HIV-1 allows for Rev-dependent mRNA export from the nucleus to the cytoplasm.
  14275..14375   +  CDS            Rev (fragment): human immunodeficiency virus 1 (HIV-1) Rev protein; rev; enhances nuclear export of unspliced and incompletely spliced viral mRNAs
  14425..14542   +  misc_feature   cPPT/CTS: central polypurine tract and central termination sequence of HIV-1
  14586..14619   +  protein_bind   loxP: Cre-mediated recombination occurs in the 8-bp core sequence (GCATACAT). Cre recombinase
  14630..14705   -  misc_RNA       gRNA scaffold: guide RNA scaffold for the Streptococcus pyogenes CRISPR/Cas9 system
  14730..14970   -  promoter       U6 promoter: RNA polymerase III promoter for human U6 snRNA
>Addgene plasmid #202553 | pLV-hUV6-sgRNA-dCas9-KRAB-TagBFP2 (identifier AAAA-0244) | addgene full sequence | sequence record 404692 | Addgene NGS Result
GGCCTCCGCGCCGGGTTTTGGCGCCTCCCGCGGGCGCCCCCCTCCTCACGGCGAGCGCTGCCACGTCAGA
CGAAGGGCGCAGCGAGCGTCCTGATCCTTCCGCCCGGACGCTCAGGACAGCGGCCCGCTGCTCATAAGAC
TCGGCCTTAGAACCCCAGTATCAGCAGAAGGACATTTTAGGACGGGACTTGGGTGACTCTAGGGCACTGG
TTTTCTTTCCAGAGAGCGGAACAGGCGAGGAAAAGTAGTCCCTTCTCGGCGATTCTGCGGAGGGATCTCC
GTGGGGCGGTGAACGCCGATGATTATATAAGGACGCGCCGGGTGTGGCACAGCTAGTTCCGTCGCAGCCG
GGATTTGGGTCGCGGTTCTTGTTTGTGGATCGCTGTGATCGTCACTTGGTGAGTAGCGGGCTGCTGGGCT
GGCCGGGGCTTTCGTGGCCGCCGGGCCGCTCGGTGGGACGGAAGCGTGTGGAGAGACCGCCAAGGGCTGT
AGTCTGGGTCCGCGAGCAAGGTTGCCCTGAACTGGGGGTTGGGGGGAGCGCAGCAAAATGGCGGCTGTTC
CCGAGTCTTGAATGGAAGACGCTTGTGAGGCGGGCTGTGAGGTCGTTGAAACAAGGTGGGGGGCATGGTG
GGCGGCAAGAACCCAAGGTCTTGAGGCCTTCGCTAATGCGGGAAAGCTCTTATTCGGGTGAGATGGGCTG
GGGCACCATCTGGGGACCCTGACGTGAAGTTTGTCACTGACTGGAGAACTCGGTTTGTCGTCTGTTGCGG
GGGCGGCAGTTATGGCGGTGCCGTTGGGCAGTGCACCCGTACCTTTGGGAGCGCGCGCCCTCGTCGTGTC
GTGACGTCACCCGTTCTGTTGGCTTATAATGCAGGGTGGGGCCACCTGCCGGTAGGTGTGCGGTAGGCTT
TTCTCCGTCGCAGGACGCAGGGTTCGGGCCTAGGGTAGGCTCTCCTGAATCGACAGGCGCCGGACCTCTG
GTGAGGGGAGGGATAAGTGAGGCGTCAGTTTCTTTGGTCGGTTTTATGTACCTATCTTCTTAAGTAGCTG
AAGCTCCGGTTTTGAACTATGCGCTCGGGGTTGGCGAGTGTGTTTTGTGAAGTTTTTTAGGCACCTTTTG
AAATGTAATCATTTGGGTCAATATGTAATTTTCAGTGTTAGACTAGTAAATTGTCCGCTAAATTCTGGCC
GTTTTTGGCTTTTTTGTTAGACGAAGCTTGGGCTGCAGGTCGACTCTAGAGCCACCATGGACTACAAAGA
CCATGACGGTGATTATAAAGATCATGACATCGATTACAAGGATGACGATGACAAGATGGCCCCCAAGAAG
AAGAGGAAGGTGGGCCGCGGAATGGACAAGAAGTACTCCATTGGGCTCGCCATCGGCACAAACAGCGTCG
GCTGGGCCGTCATTACGGACGAGTACAAGGTGCCGAGCAAAAAATTCAAAGTTCTGGGCAATACCGATCG
CCACAGCATAAAGAAGAACCTCATTGGCGCCCTCCTGTTCGACTCCGGGGAAACCGCCGAAGCCACGCGG
CTCAAAAGAACAGCACGGCGCAGATATACCCGCAGAAAGAATCGGATCTGCTACCTGCAGGAGATCTTTA
GTAATGAGATGGCTAAGGTGGATGACTCTTTCTTCCATAGGCTGGAGGAGTCCTTTTTGGTGGAGGAGGA
TAAAAAGCACGAGCGCCACCCAATCTTTGGCAATATCGTGGACGAGGTGGCGTACCATGAAAAGTACCCA
ACCATATATCATCTGAGGAAGAAGCTTGTAGACAGTACTGATAAGGCTGACTTGCGGTTGATCTATCTCG
CGCTGGCGCATATGATCAAATTTCGGGGACACTTCCTCATCGAGGGGGACCTGAACCCAGACAACAGCGA
TGTCGACAAACTCTTTATCCAACTGGTTCAGACTTACAATCAGCTTTTCGAAGAGAACCCGATCAACGCA
TCCGGAGTTGACGCCAAAGCAATCCTGAGCGCTAGGCTGTCCAAATCCCGGCGGCTCGAAAACCTCATCG
CACAGCTCCCTGGGGAGAAGAAGAACGGCCTGTTTGGTAATCTTATCGCCCTGTCACTCGGGCTGACCCC
CAACTTTAAATCTAACTTCGACCTGGCCGAAGATGCCAAGCTTCAACTGAGCAAAGACACCTACGATGAT
GATCTCGACAATCTGCTGGCCCAGATCGGCGACCAGTACGCAGACCTTTTTTTGGCGGCAAAGAACCTGT
CAGACGCCATTCTGCTGAGTGATATTCTGCGAGTGAACACGGAGATCACCAAAGCTCCGCTGAGCGCTAG
TATGATCAAGCGCTATGATGAGCACCACCAAGACTTGACTTTGCTGAAGGCCCTTGTCAGACAGCAACTG
CCTGAGAAGTACAAGGAAATTTTCTTCGATCAGTCTAAAAATGGCTACGCCGGATACATTGACGGCGGAG
CAAGCCAGGAGGAATTTTACAAATTTATTAAGCCCATCTTGGAAAAAATGGACGGCACCGAGGAGCTGCT
GGTAAAGCTTAACAGAGAAGATCTGTTGCGCAAACAGCGCACTTTCGACAATGGAAGCATCCCCCACCAG
ATTCACCTGGGCGAACTGCACGCTATCCTCAGGCGGCAAGAGGATTTCTACCCCTTTTTGAAAGATAACA
GGGAAAAGATTGAGAAAATCCTCACATTTCGGATACCCTACTATGTAGGCCCCCTCGCCCGGGGAAATTC
CAGATTCGCGTGGATGACTCGCAAATCAGAAGAGACCATCACTCCCTGGAACTTCGAGGAAGTCGTGGAT
AAGGGGGCCTCTGCCCAGTCCTTCATCGAAAGGATGACTAACTTTGATAAAAATCTGCCTAACGAAAAGG
TGCTTCCTAAACACTCTCTGCTGTACGAGTACTTCACAGTTTATAACGAGCTCACCAAGGTCAAATACGT
CACAGAAGGGATGAGAAAGCCAGCATTCCTGTCTGGAGAGCAGAAGAAAGCTATCGTGGACCTCCTCTTC
AAGACGAACCGGAAAGTTACCGTGAAACAGCTCAAAGAAGACTATTTCAAAAAGATTGAATGTTTCGACT
CTGTTGAAATCAGCGGAGTGGAGGATCGCTTCAACGCATCCCTGGGAACGTATCACGATCTCCTGAAAAT
CATTAAAGACAAGGACTTCCTGGACAATGAGGAGAACGAGGACATTCTTGAGGACATTGTCCTCACCCTT
ACGTTGTTTGAAGATAGGGAGATGATTGAAGAACGCTTGAAAACTTACGCTCATCTCTTCGACGACAAAG
TCATGAAACAGCTCAAGAGGCGCCGATATACAGGATGGGGGCGGCTGTCAAGAAAACTGATCAATGGGAT
CCGAGACAAGCAGAGTGGAAAGACAATCCTGGATTTTCTTAAGTCCGATGGATTTGCCAACCGGAACTTC
ATGCAGTTGATCCATGATGACTCTCTCACCTTTAAGGAGGACATCCAGAAAGCACAAGTTTCTGGCCAGG
GGGACAGTCTTCACGAGCACATCGCTAATCTTGCAGGTAGCCCAGCTATCAAAAAGGGAATACTGCAGAC
CGTTAAGGTCGTGGATGAACTCGTCAAAGTAATGGGAAGGCATAAGCCCGAGAATATCGTTATCGAGATG
GCCCGAGAGAACCAAACTACCCAGAAGGGACAGAAGAACAGTAGGGAAAGGATGAAGAGGATTGAAGAGG
GTATAAAAGAACTGGGGTCCCAAATCCTTAAGGAACACCCAGTTGAAAACACCCAGCTTCAGAATGAGAA
GCTCTACCTGTACTACCTGCAGAACGGCAGGGACATGTACGTGGATCAGGAACTGGACATCAATCGGCTC
TCCGACTACGACGTGGATGCCATCGTGCCCCAGTCTTTTCTCAAAGATGATTCTATTGATAATAAAGTGT
TGACAAGATCCGATAAAAATAGAGGGAAGAGTGATAACGTCCCCTCAGAAGAAGTTGTCAAGAAAATGAA
AAATTATTGGCGGCAGCTGCTGAACGCCAAACTGATCACACAACGGAAGTTCGATAATCTGACTAAGGCT
GAACGAGGTGGCCTGTCTGAGTTGGATAAAGCCGGCTTCATCAAAAGGCAGCTTGTTGAGACACGCCAGA
TCACCAAGCACGTGGCCCAAATTCTCGATTCACGCATGAACACCAAGTACGATGAAAATGACAAACTGAT
TCGAGAGGTGAAAGTTATTACTCTGAAGTCTAAGCTGGTCTCAGATTTCAGAAAGGACTTTCAGTTTTAT
AAGGTGAGAGAGATCAACAATTACCACCATGCGCATGATGCCTACCTGAATGCAGTGGTAGGCACTGCAC
TTATCAAAAAATATCCCAAGCTTGAATCTGAATTTGTTTACGGAGACTATAAAGTGTACGATGTTAGGAA
AATGATCGCAAAGTCTGAGCAGGAAATAGGCAAGGCCACCGCTAAGTACTTCTTTTACAGCAATATTATG
AATTTTTTCAAGACCGAGATTACACTGGCCAATGGAGAGATTCGGAAGCGACCACTTATCGAAACAAACG
GAGAAACAGGAGAAATCGTGTGGGACAAGGGTAGGGATTTCGCGACAGTCCGGAAGGTCCTGTCCATGCC
GCAGGTGAACATCGTTAAAAAGACCGAAGTACAGACCGGAGGCTTCTCCAAGGAAAGTATCCTCCCGAAA
AGGAACAGCGACAAGCTGATCGCACGCAAAAAAGATTGGGACCCCAAGAAATACGGCGGATTCGATTCTC
CTACAGTCGCTTACAGTGTACTGGTTGTGGCCAAAGTGGAGAAAGGGAAGTCTAAAAAACTCAAAAGCGT
CAAGGAACTGCTGGGCATCACAATCATGGAGCGATCAAGCTTCGAAAAAAACCCCATCGACTTTCTCGAG
GCGAAAGGATATAAAGAGGTCAAAAAAGACCTCATCATTAAGCTTCCCAAGTACTCTCTCTTTGAGCTTG
AAAACGGCCGGAAACGAATGCTCGCTAGTGCGGGCGAGCTGCAGAAAGGTAACGAGCTGGCACTGCCCTC
TAAATACGTTAATTTCTTGTATCTGGCCAGCCACTATGAAAAGCTCAAAGGGTCTCCCGAAGATAATGAG
CAGAAGCAGCTGTTCGTGGAACAACACAAACACTACCTTGATGAGATCATCGAGCAAATAAGCGAATTCT
CCAAAAGAGTGATCCTCGCCGACGCTAACCTCGATAAGGTGCTTTCTGCTTACAATAAGCACAGGGATAA
GCCCATCAGGGAGCAGGCAGAAAACATTATCCACTTGTTTACTCTGACCAACTTGGGCGCGCCTGCAGCC
TTCAAGTACTTCGACACCACCATAGACAGAAAGCGGTACACCTCTACAAAGGAGGTCCTGGACGCCACAC
TGATTCATCAGTCAATTACGGGGCTCTATGAAACAAGAATCGACCTCTCTCAGCTCGGTGGAGACAGCAG
GGCTGACCCCAAGAAGAAGAGGAAGGTGGCTAGCGATGCTAAGTCACTGACTGCCTGGTCCCGGACACTG
GTGACCTTCAAGGATGTGTTTGTGGACTTCACCAGGGAGGAGTGGAAGCTGCTGGACACTGCTCAGCAGA
TCCTGTACAGAAATGTGATGCTGGAGAACTATAAGAACCTGGTTTCCTTGGGTTATCAGCTTACTAAGCC
AGATGTGATCCTCCGGTTGGAGAAGGGAGAAGAGCCCTGGCTGGTGGAGAGAGAAATTCACCAAGAGACC
CATCCTGATTCAGAGACTGCATTTGAAATCAAATCATCAGTTCCGAAAAAGAAACGCAAAGTTGCTAGCG
AGGGCAGAGGAAGTCTTCTAACATGCGGTGACGTGGAGGAGAATCCCGGCCCTATGAGCGAGCTGATTAA
GGAGAACATGCACATGAAGCTGTACATGGAGGGCACCGTGGACAACCATCACTTCAAGTGCACATCCGAG
GGCGAAGGCAAGCCCTACGAGGGCACCCAGACCATGAGAATCAAGGTGGTCGAGGGCGGCCCTCTCCCCT
TCGCCTTCGACATCCTGGCTACTAGCTTCCTCTACGGCAGCAAGACCTTCATCAACCACACCCAGGGCAT
CCCCGACTTCTTCAAGCAGTCCTTCCCTGAGGGCTTCACATGGGAGAGAGTCACCACATACGAAGACGGG
GGCGTGCTGACCGCTACCCAGGACACCAGCCTCCAGGACGGCTGCCTCATCTACAACGTCAAGATCAGAG
GGGTGAACTTCACATCCAACGGCCCTGTGATGCAGAAGAAAACACTCGGCTGGGAGGCCTTCACCGAAAC
GCTGTACCCCGCTGACGGCGGCCTGGAAGGCAGAAACGACATGGCCCTGAAGCTCGTGGGCGGGAGCCAT
CTGATCGCAAACGCCAAGACCACATATAGATCCAAGAAACCCGCTAAGAACCTCAAGATGCCTGGCGTCT
ACTATGTGGACTACAGACTGGAAAGAATCAAGGAGGCCAACAACGAGACCTACGTCGAGCAGCACGAGGT
GGCAGTGGCCAGATACTGCGACCTCCCTAGCAAACTGGGGCACAAGCTTAATTGACCAGCACACTGGCGG
CCGTTACTAGCTTCTGCAGCACGACCGGTTGATAATAGATAACTTCGTATAGCATACATTATACGAAGTT
ATGAATTCGATATCAAGCTTATCGATAATCAACCTCTGGATTACAAAATTTGTGAAAGATTGACTGGTAT
TCTTAACTATGTTGCTCCTTTTACGCTATGTGGATACGCTGCTTTAATGCCTTTGTATCATGCTATTGCT
TCCCGTATGGCTTTCATTTTCTCCTCCTTGTATAAATCCTGGTTGCTGTCTCTTTATGAGGAGTTGTGGC
CCGTTGTCAGGCAACGTGGCGTGGTGTGCACTGTGTTTGCTGACGCAACCCCCACTGGTTGGGGCATTGC
CACCACCTGTCAGCTCCTTTCCGGGACTTTCGCTTTCCCCCTCCCTATTGCCACGGCGGAACTCATCGCC
GCCTGCCTTGCCCGCTGCTGGACAGGGGCTCGGCTGTTGGGCACTGACAATTCCGTGGTGTTGTCGGGGA
AATCATCGTCCTTTCCTTGGCTGCTCGCCTGTGTTGCCACCTGGATTCTGCGCGGGACGTCCTTCTGCTA
CGTCCCTTCGGCCCTCAATCCAGCGGACCTTCCTTCCCGCGGCCTGCTGCCGGCTCTGCGGCCTCTTCCG
CGTCTTCGCCTTCGCCCTCAGACGAGTCGGATCTCCCTTTGGGCCGCCTCCCCGCATCGATACCGTCGAC
CTCGAGACCTAGAAAAACATGGAGCAATCACAAGTAGCAATACAGCAGCTACCAATGCTGATTGTGCCTG
GCTAGAAGCACAAGAGGAGGAGGAGGTGGGTTTTCCAGTCACACCTCAGGTACCTTTAAGACCAATGACT
TACAAGGCAGCTGTAGATCTTAGCCACTTTTTAAAAGAAAAGGGGGGACTGGAAGGGCTAATTCACTCCC
AACGAAGACAAGATATCCTTGATCTGTGGATCTACCACACACAAGGCTACTTCCCTGATTGGCAGAACTA
CACACCAGGGCCAGGGATCAGATATCCACTGACCTTTGGATGGTGCTACAAGCTAGTACCAGTTGAGCAA
GAGAAGGTAGAAGAAGCCAATGAAGGAGAGAACACCCGCTTGTTACACCCTGTGAGCCTGCATGGGATGG
ATGACCCGGAGAGAGAAGTATTAGAGTGGAGGTTTGACAGCCGCCTAGCATTTCATCACATGGCCCGAGA
GCTGCATCCGGACTGTACTGGGTCTCTCTGGTTAGACCAGATCTGAGCCTGGGAGCTCTCTGGCTAACTA
GGGAACCCACTGCTTAAGCCTCAATAAAGCTTGCCTTGAGTGCTTCAAGTAGTGTGTGCCCGTCTGTTGT
GTGACTCTGGTAACTAGAGATCCCTCAGACCCTTTTAGTCAGTGTGGAAAATCTCTAGCAGGGCCCGTTT
AAACCCGCTGATCAGCCTCGACTGTGCCTTCTAGTTGCCAGCCATCTGTTGTTTGCCCCTCCCCCGTGCC
TTCCTTGACCCTGGAAGGTGCCACTCCCACTGTCCTTTCCTAATAAAATGAGGAAATTGCATCGCATTGT
CTGAGTAGGTGTCATTCTATTCTGGGGGGTGGGGTGGGGCAGGACAGCAAGGGGGAGGATTGGGAAGACA
ATAGCAGGCATGCTGGGGATGCGGTGGGCTCTATGGCTTCTGAGGCGGAAAGAACCAGCTGGGGCTCTAG
GGGGTATCCCC
[124 nt withheld, positions 8272-8395]
C
[91 nt withheld, positions 8397-8487]
A
[49 nt withheld, positions 8489-8537]
CCTTTGACGTTGGAGTCCACGTTCTTT
[37 nt withheld, positions 8565-8601]
ACCCTATCTCGGTCTATTCTTTTGATTTATAAGGGATTTTGCCGATTTCGGCCTATTGGTTAAAAAATGA
GCTGATTTAACAAAAATTTAACGCGAATTAATTCTGTGGAATGTGTGTCAGTTAGGGTGTGGAAAGTCCC
CAGGCTCCCCAGCAGGCAGAAGTATGCAAAGCATGCATCTCAATTAGTCAGCAACCAGGTGTGGAAAGTC
CCCAGGCTCCCCAGCAGGCAGAAGTATGCAAAGCATGCATCTCAATTAGTCAGCAACCATAGTCCCGCCC
CTAACTCCGCCCATCCCGCCCCTAACTCCGCCCAGTTCCGCCCATTCTCCGCCCCATGGCTGACTAATTT
TTTTTATTTATGCAGAGGCCGAGGCCGCCTCTGCCTCTGAGCTATTCCAGAAGTAGTGAGGAGGCTTTTT
TGGAGGCCTAGGCTTTTGCAAAAAGCTCCCGGGAGCTTGTATATCCATTTTCGGATCTGATCAGCACGTG
TTGACAATTAATCATCGGCATAGTATATCGGCATAGTATAATACGACAAGGTGAGGAACTAAACCATGGC
CAAGTTGACCAGTGCCGTTCCGGTGCTCACCGCGCGCGACGTCGCCGGAGCGGTCGAGTTCTGGACCGAC
CGGCTCGGGTTCTCCCGGGACTTCGTGGAGGACGACTTCGCCGGTGTGGTCCGGGACGACGTGACCCTGT
TCATCAGCGCGGTCCAGGACCAGGTGGTGCCGGACAACACCCTGGCCTGGGTGTGGGTGCGCGGCCTGGA
CGAGCTGTACGCCGAGTGGTCGGAGGTCGTGTCCACGAACTTCCGGGACGCCTCCGGGCCGGCCATGACC
GAGATCGGCGAGCAGCCGTGGGGGCGGGAGTTCGCCCTGCGCGACCCGGCCGGCAACTGCGTGCACTTCG
TGGCCGAGGAGCAGGACTGACACGTGCTACGAGATTTCGATTCCACCGCCGCCTTCTATGAAAGGTTGGG
CTTCGGAATCGTTTTCCGGGACGCCGGCTGGATGATCCTCCAGCGCGGGGATCTCATGCTGGAGTTCTTC
GCCCACCCCAACTTGTTTATTGCAGCTTATAATGGTTACAAATAAAGCAATAGCATCACAAATTTCACAA
ATAAAGCATTTTTTTCACTGCATTCTAGTTGTGGTTTGTCCAAACTCATCAATGTATCTTATCATGTCTG
TATACCGTCGACCTCTAGCTAGAGCTTGGCGTAATCATGGTCATAGCTGTTTCCTGTGTGAAATTGTTAT
CCGCTCACAATTCCACACAACATACGAGCCGGAAGCATAAAGTGTAAAGCCTGGGGTGCCTAATGAGTGA
GCTAACTCACATTAATTGCGTTGCGCTCACTGCCCGCTTTCCAGTCGGGAAACCTGTCGTGCCAGCTGCA
TTAATGAATCGGCCAACGCGCGGGGAGAGGCGGTTTGCGTATTGGGCGCTCTTCCGCTTCCTCGCTCACT
GACTCGCTGCGCTCGGTCGTTCGGCTGCGGCGAGCGGTATCAGCTCACTCAAAGGCGGTAATACGGTTAT
CCACAGAATCAGGGGATAACGCAGGAAAGAACATGTGAGCAAAAGGCCAGCAAAAGGCCAGGAACCGTAA
AAAGGCCGCGTTGCTGGCGTTTTTCCATAGGCTCCGCCCCCCTGACGAGCATCACAAAAATCGACGCTCA
AGTCAGAGGTGGCGAAACCCGACAGGACTATAAAGATACCAGGCGTTTCCCCCTGGAAGCTCCCTCGTGC
GCTCTCCTGTTCCGACCCTGCCGCTTACCGGATACCTGTCCGCCTTTCTCCCTTCGGGAAGCGTGGCGCT
TTCTCATAGCTCACGCTGTAGGTATCTCAGTTCGGTGTAGGTCGTTCGCTCCAAGCTGGGCTGTGTGCAC
GAACCCCCCGTTCAGCCCGACCGCTGCGCCTTATCCGGTAACTATCGTCTTGAGTCCAACCCGGTAAGAC
ACGACTTATCGCCACTGGCAGCAGCCACTGGTAACAGGATTAGCAGAGCGAGGTATGTAGGCGGTGCTAC
AGAGTTCTTGAAGTGGTGGCCTAACTACGGCTACACTAGAAGAACAGTATTTGGTATCTGCGCTCTGCTG
AAGCCAGTTACCTTCGGAAAAAGAGTTGGTAGCTCTTGATCCGGCAAACAAACCACCGCTGGTAGCGGTG
GTTTTTTTGTTTGCAAGCAGCAGATTACGCGCAGAAAAAAAGGATCTCAAGAAGATCCTTTGATCTTTTC
TACGGGGTCTGACGCTCAGTGGAACGAAAACTCACGTTAAGGGATTTTGGTCATGAGATTATCAAAAAGG
ATCTTCACCTAGATCCTTTTAAATTAAAAATGAAGTTTTAAATCAATCTAAAGTATATATGAGTAAACTT
GGTCTGACAGTTACCAATGCTTAATCAGTGAGGCACCTATCTCAGCGATCTGTCTATTTCGTTCATCCAT
AGTTGCCTGACTCCCCGTCGTGTAGATAACTACGATACGGGAGGGCTTACCATCTGGCCCCAGTGCTGCA
ATGATACCGCGAGACCCACGCTCACCGGCTCCAGATTTATCAGCAATAAACCAGCCAGCCGGAAGGGCCG
AGCGCAGAAGTGGTCCTGCAACTTTATCCGCCTCCATCCAGTCTATTAATTGTTGCCGGGAAGCTAGAGT
AAGTAGTTCGCCAGTTAATAGTTTGCGCAACGTTGTTGCCATTGCTACAGGCATCGTGGTGTCACGCTCG
TCGTTTGGTATGGCTTCATTCAGCTCCGGTTCCCAACGATCAAGGCGAGTTACATGATCCCCCATGTTGT
GCAAAAAAGCGGTTAGCTCCTTCGGTCCTCCGATCGTTGTCAGAAGTAAGTTGGCCGCAGTGTTATCACT
CATGGTTATGGCAGCACTGCATAATTCTCTTACTGTCATGCCATCCGTAAGATGCTTTTCTGTGACTGGT
GAGTACTCAACCAAGTCATTCTGAGAATAGTGTATGCGGCGACCGAGTTGCTCTTGCCCGGCGTCAATAC
GGGATAATACCGCGCCACATAGCAGAACTTTAAAAGTGCTCATCATTGGAAAACGTTCTTCGGGGCGAAA
ACTCTCAAGGATCTTACCGCTGTTGAGATCCAGTTCGATGTAACCCACTCGTGCACCCAACTGATCTTCA
GCATCTTTTACTTTCACCAGCGTTTCTGGGTGAGCAAAAACAGGAAGGCAAAATGCCGCAAAAAAGGGAA
TAAGGGCGACACGGAAATGTTGAATACTCATACTCTTCCTTTTTCAATATTATTGAAGCATTTATCAGGG
TTATTGTCTCATGAGCGGATACATATTTGAATGTATTTAGAAAAATAAACAAATAGGGGTTCCGCGCACA
TTTCCCCGAAAAGTGCCACCTGACGTCGACGGATCGGGAGATCTCCCGATCCCCTATGGTGCACTCTCAG
TACAATCTGCTCTGATGCCGCATAGTTAAGCCAGTATCTGCTCCCTGCTTGTGTGTTGGAGGTCGCTGAG
TAGTGCGCGAGCAAAATTTAAGCTACAACAAGGCAAGGCTTGACCGACAATTGCATGAAGAATCTGCTTA
GGGTTAGGCGTTTTGCGCTGCTTCGCGATGTACGGGCCAGATATACGCGTTGACATTGATTATTGACTAG
TTATTAATAGTAATCAATTACGGGGTCATTAGTTCATAGCCCATATATGGAGTTCCGCGTTACATAACTT
ACGGTAAATGGCCCGCCTGGCTGACCGCCCAACGACCCCCGCCCATTGACGTCAATAATGACGTATGTTC
CCATAGTAACGCCAATAGGGACTTTCCATTGACGTCAATGGGTGGAGTATTTACGGTAAACTGCCCACTT
GGCAGTACATCAAGTGTATCATATGCCAAGTACGCCCCCTATTGACGTCAATGACGGTAAATGGCCCGCC
TGGCATTATGCCCAGTACATGACCTTATGGGACTTTCCTACTTGGCAGTACATCTACGTATTAGTCATCG
CTATTACCATGGTGATGCGGTTTTGGCAGTACATCAATGGGCGTGGATAGCGGTTTGACTCACGGGGATT
TCCAAGTCTCCACCCCATTGACGTCAATGGGAGTTTGTTTTGGCACCAAAATCAACGGGACTTTCCAAAA
TGTCGTAACAACTCCGCCCCATTGACGCAAATGGGCGGTAGGCGTGTACGGTGGGAGGTCTATATAAGCA
GCGCGTTTTGCCTGTACTGGGTCTCTCTGGTTAGACCAGATCTGAGCCTGGGAGCTCTCTGGCTAACTAG
GGAACCCACTGCTTAAGCCTCAATAAAGCTTGCCTTGAGTGCTTCAAGTAGTGTGTGCCCGTCTGTTGTG
TGACTCTGGTAACTAGAGATCCCTCAGACCCTTTTAGTCAGTGTGGAAAATCTCTAGCAGTGGCGCCCGA
ACAGGGACTTGAAAGCGAAAGGGAAACCAGAGGAGCTCTCTCGACGCAGGACTCGGCTTGCTGAAGCGCG
CACGGCAAGAGGCGAGGGGCGGCGACTGGTGAGTACGCCAAAAATTTTGACTAGCGGAGGCTAGAAGGAG
AGAGATGGGTGCGAGAGCGTCAGTATTAAGCGGGGGAGAATTAGATCGCGATGGGAAAAAATTCGGTTAA
GGCCAGGGGGAAAGAAAAAATATAAATTAAAACATATAGTATGGGCAAGCAGGGAGCTAGAACGATTCGC
AGTTAATCCTGGCCTGTTAGAAACATCAGAAGGCTGTAGACAAATACTGGGACAGCTACAACCATCCCTT
CAGACAGGATCAGAAGAACTTAGATCATTATATAATACAGTAGCAACCCTCTATTGTGTGCATCAAAGGA
TAGAGATAAAAGACACCAAGGAAGCTTTAGACAAGATAGAGGAAGAGCAAAACAAAAGTAAGACCACCGC
ACAGCAAGCGGCCGCTGATCTTCAGACCTGGAGGAGGAGATATGAGGGACAATTGGAGAAGTGAATTATA
TAAATATAAAGTAGTAAAAATTGAACCATTAGGAGTAGCACCCACCAAGGCAAAGAGAAGAGTGGTGCAG
AGAGAAAAAAGAGCAGTGGGAATAGGAGCTTTGTTCCTTGGGTTCTTGGGAGCAGCAGGAAGCACTATGG
GCGCAGCGTCAATGACGCTGACGGTACAGGCCAGACAATTATTGTCTGGTATAGTGCAGCAGCAGAACAA
TTTGCTGAGGGCTATTGAGGCGCAACAGCATCTGTTGCAACTCACAGTCTGGGGCATCAAGCAGCTCCAG
GCAAGAATCCTGGCTGTGGAAAGATACCTAAAGGATCAACAGCTCCTGGGGATTTGGGGTTGCTCTGGAA
AACTCATTTGCACCACTGCTGTGCCTTGGAATGCTAGTTGGAGTAATAAATCTCTGGAACAGATTTGGAA
TCACACGACCTGGATGGAGTGGGACAGAGAAATTAACAATTACACAAGCTTAATACACTCCTTAATTGAA
GAATCGCAAAACCAGCAAGAAAAGAATGAACAAGAATTATTGGAATTAGATAAATGGGCAAGTTTGTGGA
ATTGGTTTAACATAACAAATTGGCTGTGGTATATAAAATTATTCATAATGATAGTAGGAGGCTTGGTAGG
TTTAAGAATAGTTTTTGCTGTACTTTCTATAGTGAATAGAGTTAGGCAGGGATATTCACCATTATCGTTT
CAGACCCACCTCCCAACCCCGAGGGGACCCGACAGGCCCGAAGGAATAGAAGAAGAAGGTGGAGAGAGAG
ACAGAGACAGATCCATTCGATTAGTGAACGGATCGGCACTGCGTGCGCCAATTCTGCAGACAAATGGCAG
TATTCATCCACAATTTTAAAAGAAAAGGGGGGATTGGGGGGTACAGTGCAGGGGAAAGAATAGTAGACAT
AATAGCAACAGACATACAAACTAAAGAATTACAAAAACAAATTACAAAAATTCAAAATTTTCGGGTTTAT
TACAGGGACAGCAGAGATCCAGTTTGGTTAATTAATAACTTCGTATAGCATACATTATACGAAGTTATTA
AAAAAAAAGCACCGACTCGGTGCCACTTTTTCAAGTTGATAACGGACTAGCCTTATTTTAACTTGCTATT
TCTAGCTCTAAAACTGAGACGTCCGTCTCCGGTGTTTCGTCCTTTCCACAAGATATATAAAGCCAAGAAA
TCGAAATACTTTCAAGTTACGGTAAGCATATGATAGTCCATTTTAAAACATAATTTTAAAACTGCAAACT
ACCCAAGAAATTATTACTTTCTACGTCACGTATTTTGTACTAATATCTTTGTGTTTACAGTCAAATTAAT
TCCAATTATCTCTCTAACAGCCTTGTATCGTATATGCAAATATGAAGGAATCATGGGAAATAGGCCCTCT
TAATTAATTAACCCGTGTCGGCTCCAGATCT
